>Addgene plasmid #163542 | pCMV_EE-NG-nCas9 | addgene full sequence | sequence record 320177 | Addgene NGS Result
GTGATGCGGTTTTGGCAGTACATCAATGGGCGTGGATAGCGGTTTGACTCACGGGGATTTCCAAGTCTCC
ACCCCATTGACGTCAATGGGAGTTTGTTTTGGCACCAAAATCAACGGGACTTTCCAAAATGTCGTAACAA
CTCCGCCCCATTGACGCAAATGGGCGGTAGGCGTGTACGGTGGGAGGTCTATATAAGCAGAGCTGGTTTA
GTGAACCGTCAGATCCGCTAGAGATCCGCGGCCGCTAATACGACTCACTATAGGGAGAGCCGCCACCATG
AAACGGACAGCCGACGGAAGCGAGTTCGAGTCACCAAAGAAGAAGCGGAAAGTCTCCTCAGAGACTGGGC
CTGTCGCCGTCGATCCAACCCTGCGCCGCCGGATTGAACCTCACGAGTTTGAAGTGTTCTTTGACCCCCG
GGAGCTGAGAAAGGAGACATGCCTGCTGTACGAGATCAACTGGGGAGGCAGGCACTCCATCTGGAGGCAC
ACCTCTCAGAACACAAATAAGCACGTGGAGGTGAACTTCATCGAGAAGTTTACCACAGAGCGGTACTTCT
GCCCCAATACCAGATGTAGCATCACATGGTTTCTGAGCTGGTCCCCTTGCGGAGAGTGTAGCAGGGCCAT
CACCGAGTTCCTGTCCAGATATCCACACGTGACACTGTTTATCTACATCGCCAGGCTGTATCACCACGCA
GACCCAGAGAATAGGCAGGGCCTGGAGGATCTGATCAGCTCCGGCGTGACCATCCAGATCATGACAGAGC
AGGAGTCCGGCTACTGCTGGCGGAACTTCGTGAATTATTCTCCTAGCAACGAGGCCCACTGGCCTAGGTA
CCCACACCTGTGGGTGCGCCTGTACGTGCTGGAGCTGTATTGCATCATCCTGGGCCTGCCCCCTTGTCTG
AATATCCTGCGGAGAAAGCAGCCCCAGCTGACCTTCTTTACAATCGCCCTGCAGTCTTGTCACTATCAGA
GGCTGCCACCCCACATCCTGTGGGCCACAGGCCTGAAGTCTGGAGGATCTAGCGGAGGATCCTCTGGCAG
CGAGACACCAGGAACAAGCGAGTCAGCAACACCAGAGAGCAGTGGCGGCAGCAGCGGCGGCAGCGACAAG
AAGTACAGCATCGGCCTGGCCATCGGCACCAACTCTGTGGGCTGGGCCGTGATCACCGACGAGTACAAGG
TGCCCAGCAAGAAATTCAAGGTGCTGGGCAACACCGACCGGCACAGCATCAAGAAGAACCTGATCGGAGC
CCTGCTGTTCGACAGCGGCGAAACAGCCGAGGCCACCCGGCTGAAGAGAACCGCCAGAAGAAGATACACC
AGACGGAAGAACCGGATCTGCTATCTGCAAGAGATCTTCAGCAACGAGATGGCCAAGGTGGACGACAGCT
TCTTCCACAGACTGGAAGAGTCCTTCCTGGTGGAAGAGGATAAGAAGCACGAGCGGCACCCCATCTTCGG
CAACATCGTGGACGAGGTGGCCTACCACGAGAAGTACCCCACCATCTACCACCTGAGAAAGAAACTGGTG
GACAGCACCGACAAGGCCGACCTGCGGCTGATCTATCTGGCCCTGGCCCACATGATCAAGTTCCGGGGCC
ACTTCCTGATCGAGGGCGACCTGAACCCCGACAACAGCGACGTGGACAAGCTGTTCATCCAGCTGGTGCA
GACCTACAACCAGCTGTTCGAGGAAAACCCCATCAACGCCAGCGGCGTGGACGCCAAGGCCATCCTGTCT
GCCAGACTGAGCAAGAGCAGACGGCTGGAAAATCTGATCGCCCAGCTGCCCGGCGAGAAGAAGAATGGCC
TGTTCGGAAACCTGATTGCCCTGAGCCTGGGCCTGACCCCCAACTTCAAGAGCAACTTCGACCTGGCCGA
GGATGCCAAACTGCAGCTGAGCAAGGACACCTACGACGACGACCTGGACAACCTGCTGGCCCAGATCGGC
GACCAGTACGCCGACCTGTTTCTGGCCGCCAAGAACCTGTCCGACGCCATCCTGCTGAGCGACATCCTGA
GAGTGAACACCGAGATCACCAAGGCCCCCCTGAGCGCCTCTATGATCAAGAGATACGACGAGCACCACCA
GGACCTGACCCTGCTGAAAGCTCTCGTGCGGCAGCAGCTGCCTGAGAAGTACAAAGAGATTTTCTTCGAC
CAGAGCAAGAACGGCTACGCCGGCTACATTGACGGCGGAGCCAGCCAGGAAGAGTTCTACAAGTTCATCA
AGCCCATCCTGGAAAAGATGGACGGCACCGAGGAACTGCTCGTGAAGCTGAACAGAGAGGACCTGCTGCG
GAAGCAGCGGACCTTCGACAACGGCAGCATCCCCCACCAGATCCACCTGGGAGAGCTGCACGCCATTCTG
CGGCGGCAGGAAGATTTTTACCCATTCCTGAAGGACAACCGGGAAAAGATCGAGAAGATCCTGACCTTCC
GCATCCCCTACTACGTGGGCCCTCTGGCCAGGGGAAACAGCAGATTCGCCTGGATGACCAGAAAGAGCGA
GGAAACCATCACCCCCTGGAACTTCGAGGAAGTGGTGGACAAGGGCGCTTCCGCCCAGAGCTTCATCGAG
CGGATGACCAACTTCGATAAGAACCTGCCCAACGAGAAGGTGCTGCCCAAGCACAGCCTGCTGTACGAGT
ACTTCACCGTGTATAACGAGCTGACCAAAGTGAAATACGTGACCGAGGGAATGAGAAAGCCCGCCTTCCT
GAGCGGCGAGCAGAAAAAGGCCATCGTGGACCTGCTGTTCAAGACCAACCGGAAAGTGACCGTGAAGCAG
CTGAAAGAGGACTACTTCAAGAAAATCGAGTGCTTCGACTCCGTGGAAATCTCCGGCGTGGAAGATCGGT
TCAACGCCTCCCTGGGCACATACCACGATCTGCTGAAAATTATCAAGGACAAGGACTTCCTGGACAATGA
GGAAAACGAGGACATTCTGGAAGATATCGTGCTGACCCTGACACTGTTTGAGGACAGAGAGATGATCGAG
GAACGGCTGAAAACCTATGCCCACCTGTTCGACGACAAAGTGATGAAGCAGCTGAAGCGGCGGAGATACA
CCGGCTGGGGCAGGCTGAGCCGGAAGCTGATCAACGGCATCCGGGACAAGCAGTCCGGCAAGACAATCCT
GGATTTCCTGAAGTCCGACGGCTTCGCCAACAGAAACTTCATGCAGCTGATCCACGACGACAGCCTGACC
TTTAAAGAGGACATCCAGAAAGCCCAGGTGTCCGGCCAGGGCGATAGCCTGCACGAGCACATTGCCAATC
TGGCCGGCAGCCCCGCCATTAAGAAGGGCATCCTGCAGACAGTGAAGGTGGTGGACGAGCTCGTGAAAGT
GATGGGCCGGCACAAGCCCGAGAACATCGTGATCGAAATGGCCAGAGAGAACCAGACCACCCAGAAGGGA
CAGAAGAACAGCCGCGAGAGAATGAAGCGGATCGAAGAGGGCATCAAAGAGCTGGGCAGCCAGATCCTGA
AAGAACACCCCGTGGAAAACACCCAGCTGCAGAACGAGAAGCTGTACCTGTACTACCTGCAGAATGGGCG
GGATATGTACGTGGACCAGGAACTGGACATCAACCGGCTGTCCGACTACGATGTGGACCATATCGTGCCT
CAGAGCTTTCTGAAGGACGACTCCATCGACAACAAGGTGCTGACCAGAAGCGACAAGAACCGGGGCAAGA
GCGACAACGTGCCCTCCGAAGAGGTCGTGAAGAAGATGAAGAACTACTGGCGGCAGCTGCTGAACGCCAA
GCTGATTACCCAGAGAAAGTTCGACAATCTGACCAAGGCCGAGAGAGGCGGCCTGAGCGAACTGGATAAG
GCCGGCTTCATCAAGAGACAGCTGGTGGAAACCCGGCAGATCACAAAGCACGTGGCACAGATCCTGGACT
CCCGGATGAACACTAAGTACGACGAGAATGACAAGCTGATCCGGGAAGTGAAAGTGATCACCCTGAAGTC
CAAGCTGGTGTCCGATTTCCGGAAGGATTTCCAGTTTTACAAAGTGCGCGAGATCAACAACTACCACCAC
GCCCACGACGCCTACCTGAACGCCGTCGTGGGAACCGCCCTGATCAAAAAGTACCCTAAGCTGGAAAGCG
AGTTCGTGTACGGCGACTACAAGGTGTACGACGTGCGGAAGATGATCGCCAAGAGCGAGCAGGAAATCGG
CAAGGCTACCGCCAAGTACTTCTTCTACAGCAACATCATGAACTTTTTCAAGACCGAGATTACCCTGGCC
AACGGCGAGATCCGGAAGCGGCCTCTGATCGAGACAAACGGCGAAACCGGGGAGATCGTGTGGGATAAGG
GCCGGGATTTTGCCACCGTGCGGAAAGTGCTGAGCATGCCCCAAGTGAATATCGTGAAAAAGACCGAGGT
GCAGACAGGCGGCTTCAGCAAAGAGTCTATCAGGCCCAAGAGGAACAGCGATAAGCTGATCGCCAGAAAG
AAGGACTGGGACCCTAAGAAGTACGGCGGCTTCGTCAGCCCCACCGTGGCCTATTCTGTGCTGGTGGTGG
CCAAAGTGGAAAAGGGCAAGTCCAAGAAACTGAAGAGTGTGAAAGAGCTGCTGGGGATCACCATCATGGA
AAGAAGCAGCTTCGAGAAGAATCCCATCGACTTTCTGGAAGCCAAGGGCTACAAAGAAGTGAAAAAGGAC
CTGATCATCAAGCTGCCTAAGTACTCCCTGTTCGAGCTGGAAAACGGCCGGAAGAGAATGCTGGCCTCTG
CCAGATTCCTGCAGAAGGGAAACGAACTGGCCCTGCCCTCCAAATATGTGAACTTCCTGTACCTGGCCAG
CCACTATGAGAAGCTGAAGGGCTCCCCCGAGGATAATGAGCAGAAACAGCTGTTTGTGGAACAGCACAAG
CACTACCTGGACGAGATCATCGAGCAGATCAGCGAGTTCTCCAAGAGAGTGATCCTGGCCGACGCTAATC
TGGACAAAGTGCTGTCCGCCTACAACAAGCACCGGGATAAGCCCATCAGAGAGCAGGCCGAGAATATCAT
CCACCTGTTTACCCTGACCAATCTGGGAGCCCCTAGGGCCTTCAAGTACTTTGACACCACCATCGACCGG
AAGGTGTACAGGAGCACCAAAGAGGTGCTGGACGCCACCCTGATCCACCAGAGCATCACCGGCCTGTACG
AGACACGGATCGACCTGTCTCAGCTGGGAGGTGACTCTGGCGGCTCAAAAAGAACCGCCGACGGCAGCGA
ATTCGAGCCCAAGAAGAAGAGGAAAGTCTAACCGGTCATCATCACCATCACCATTGAGTTTAAACCCGCT
GATCAGCCTCGACTGTGCCTTCTAGTTGCCAGCCATCTGTTGTTTGCCCCTCCCCCGTGCCTTCCTTGAC
CCTGGAAGGTGCCACTCCCACTGTCCTTTCCTAATAAAATGAGGAAATTGCATCGCATTGTCTGAGTAGG
TGTCATTCTATTCTGGGGGGTGGGGTGGGGCAGGACAGCAAGGGGGAGGATTGGGAAGACAATAGCAGGC
ATGCTGGGGATGCGGTGGGCTCTATGGCTTCTGAGGCGGAAAGAACCAGCTGGGGCTCGATACCGTCGAC
CTCTAGCTAGAGCTTGGCGTAATCATGGTCATAGCTGTTTCCTGTGTGAAATTGTTATCCGCTCACAATT
CCACACAACATACGAGCCGGAAGCATAAAGTGTAAAGCCTAGGGTGCCTAATGAGTGAGCTAACTCACAT
TAATTGCGTTGCGCTCACTGCCCGCTTTCCAGTCGGGAAACCTGTCGTGCCAGCTGCATTAATGAATCGG
CCAACGCGCGGGGAGAGGCGGTTTGCGTATTGGGCGCTCTTCCGCTTCCTCGCTCACTGACTCGCTGCGC
TCGGTCGTTCGGCTGCGGCGAGCGGTATCAGCTCACTCAAAGGCGGTAATACGGTTATCCACAGAATCAG
GGGATAACGCAGGAAAGAACATGTGAGCAAAAGGCCAGCAAAAGGCCAGGAACCGTAAAAAGGCCGCGTT
GCTGGCGTTTTTCCATAGGCTCCGCCCCCCTGACGAGCATCACAAAAATCGACGCTCAAGTCAGAGGTGG
CGAAACCCGACAGGACTATAAAGATACCAGGCGTTTCCCCCTGGAAGCTCCCTCGTGCGCTCTCCTGTTC
CGACCCTGCCGCTTACCGGATACCTGTCCGCCTTTCTCCCTTCGGGAAGCGTGGCGCTTTCTCATAGCTC
ACGCTGTAGGTATCTCAGTTCGGTGTAGGTCGTTCGCTCCAAGCTGGGCTGTGTGCACGAACCCCCCGTT
CAGCCCGACCGCTGCGCCTTATCCGGTAACTATCGTCTTGAGTCCAACCCGGTAAGACACGACTTATCGC
CACTGGCAGCAGCCACTGGTAACAGGATTAGCAGAGCGAGGTATGTAGGCGGTGCTACAGAGTTCTTGAA
GTGGTGGCCTAACTACGGCTACACTAGAAGAACAGTATTTGGTATCTGCGCTCTGCTGAAGCCAGTTACC
TTCGGAAAAAGAGTTGGTAGCTCTTGATCCGGCAAACAAACCACCGCTGGTAGCGGTGGTTTTTTTGTTT
GCAAGCAGCAGATTACGCGCAGAAAAAAAGGATCTCAAGAAGATCCTTTGATCTTTTCTACGGGGTCTGA
CACTCAGTGGAACGAAAACTCACGTTAAGGGATTTTGGTCATGAGATTATCAAAAAGGATCTTCACCTAG
ATCCTTTTAAATTAAAAATGAAGTTTTAAATCAATCTAAAGTATATATGAGTAAACTTGGTCTGACAGTT
ACCAATGCTTAATCAGTGAGGCACCTATCTCAGCGATCTGTCTATTTCGTTCATCCATAGTTGCCTGACT
CCCCGTCGTGTAGATAACTACGATACGGGAGGGCTTACCATCTGGCCCCAGTGCTGCAATGATACCGCGA
GACCCACGCTCACCGGCTCCAGATTTATCAGCAATAAACCAGCCAGCCGGAAGGGCCGAGCGCAGAAGTG
GTCCTGCAACTTTATCCGCCTCCATCCAGTCTATTAATTGTTGCCGGGAAGCTAGAGTAAGTAGTTCGCC
AGTTAATAGTTTGCGCAACGTTGTTGCCATTGCTACAGGCATCGTGGTGTCACGCTCGTCGTTTGGTATG
GCTTCATTCAGCTCCGGTTCCCAACGATCAAGGCGAGTTACATGATCCCCCATGTTGTGCAAAAAAGCGG
TTAGCTCCTTCGGTCCTCCGATCGTTGTCAGAAGTAAGTTGGCCGCAGTGTTATCACTCATGGTTATGGC
AGCACTGCATAATTCTCTTACTGTCATGCCATCCGTAAGATGCTTTTCTGTGACTGGTGAGTACTCAACC
AAGTCATTCTGAGAATAGTGTATGCGGCGACCGAGTTGCTCTTGCCCGGCGTCAATACGGGATAATACCG
CGCCACATAGCAGAACTTTAAAAGTGCTCATCATTGGAAAACGTTCTTCGGGGCGAAAACTCTCAAGGAT
CTTACCGCTGTTGAGATCCAGTTCGATGTAACCCACTCGTGCACCCAACTGATCTTCAGCATCTTTTACT
TTCACCAGCGTTTCTGGGTGAGCAAAAACAGGAAGGCAAAATGCCGCAAAAAAGGGAATAAGGGCGACAC
GGAAATGTTGAATACTCATACTCTTCCTTTTTCAATATTATTGAAGCATTTATCAGGGTTATTGTCTCAT
GAGCGGATACATATTTGAATGTATTTAGAAAAATAAACAAATAGGGGTTCCGCGCACATTTCCCCGAAAA
GTGCCACCTGACGTCGACGGATCGGGAGATCGATCTCCCGATCCCCTAGGGTCGACTCTCAGTACAATCT
GCTCTGATGCCGCATAGTTAAGCCAGTATCTGCTCCCTGCTTGTGTGTTGGAGGTCGCTGAGTAGTGCGC
GAGCAAAATTTAAGCTACAACAAGGCAAGGCTTGACCGACAATTGCATGAAGAATCTGCTTAGGGTTAGG
CGTTTTGCGCTGCTTCGCGATGTACGGGCCAGATATACGCGTTGACATTGATTATTGACTAGTTATTAAT
AGTAATCAATTACGGGGTCATTAGTTCATAGCCCATATATGGAGTTCCGCGTTACATAACTTACGGTAAA
TGGCCCGCCTGGCTGACCGCCCAACGACCCCCGCCCATTGACGTCAATAATGACGTATGTTCCCATAGTA
ACGCCAATAGGGACTTTCCATTGACGTCAATGGGTGGAGTATTTACGGTAAACTGCCCACTTGGCAGTAC
ATCAAGTGTATCATATGCCAAGTACGCCCCCTATTGACGTCAATGACGGTAAATGGCCCGCCTGGCATTA
TGCCCAGTACATGACCTTATGGGACTTTCCTACTTGGCAGTACATCTACGTATTAGTCATCGCTATTACC
ATG
Features (pLannotate 1.2.2; 17 found; start..end, strand, type, name):
      1..204     +  promoter       CMV promoter: human cytomegalovirus (CMV) immediate early promoter
    246..264     +  promoter       T7 promoter: promoter for bacteriophage T7 RNA polymerase
    335..1018    +  CDS            Apobec1: ABEC1_RAT - Experimental evidence at protein level: Swiss-Prot protein existence level 1. Catalytic component of the apolipoprotein B mRNA editing enzyme complex which is responsible for the postranscriptional editing of a CAA codon for Gln to a UAA codon for stop in the APOB mRNA. May also play a role in the epigenetic regulation of gene expression by participating in DNA demethylation. From Rattus norvegicus (Rat).
   1115..2716    +  CDS            dCas9(N): N-terminal portion of catalytically inactive Streptococcus pyogenes dCas9 carrying the D10A mutation (Zetsche et al., 2015)
   2717..5211    +  CDS            Cas9(C) (fragment): C-terminal portion of Streptococcus pyogenes Cas9 (Zetsche et al., 2015)
   5333..5557    +  polyA_signal   bGH poly(A) signal: bovine growth hormone polyadenylation signal
   5561..5582    +  promoter       SV40 promoter (fragment): SV40 enhancer and early promoter
   5587..5603    +  misc_feature   MCS (fragment): pBluescript multiple cloning site
   5652..5668    -  protein_bind   lac operator: The lac repressor binds to the lac operator to inhibit transcription in E. coli. This inhibition can be relieved by adding lactose or isopropyl-β-D-thiogalactopyranoside (IPTG). lac repressor encoded by lacI
   5676..5706    -  promoter       lac promoter: promoter for the E. coli lac operon
   5721..5742    -  protein_bind   CAP binding site: CAP binding activates transcription in the presence of cAMP. E. coli catabolite activator protein
   5755..5847    -  CDS            lacI (fragment): lac repressor; lacI; The lac repressor binds to the lac operator to inhibit transcription in E. coli. This inhibition can be relieved by adding lactose or isopropyl-β-D-thiogalactopyranoside (IPTG).
   6030..6618    -  rep_origin     ori: high-copy-number ColE1/pMB1/pBR322/pUC origin of replication
   6789..7649    -  CDS            AmpR: β-lactamase; bla; confers resistance to ampicillin, carbenicillin, and related antibiotics
   7650..7754    -  promoter       AmpR promoter: bla
   7825..7869    -  misc_feature   bom (fragment): basis of mobility region from pBR322
   8024..8403    +  enhancer       CMV enhancer: human cytomegalovirus immediate early enhancer
