[The description below was written by a language model from this plasmid's Addgene catalogue record and pLannotate feature annotations shown in this document.]
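Description:
pCMV_EE-NG-nCas9 is a mammalian expression plasmid on a pCMV backbone that encodes a CRISPR base editor intended for C•G-to-G•C editing in mammalian cells. It is maintained in E. coli through a high-copy ColE1/pUC-type origin and selected with ampicillin via a β-lactamase gene driven by its own promoter. The remaining bacterial elements in the feature table (lac promoter and operator, CAP binding site, fragments of lacI, bom, an SV40 promoter and a pBluescript cloning site) are backbone remnants with no evident role in the payload. No mammalian selection marker or guide RNA cassette is annotated, so the guide would presumably be supplied from a separate construct.

The expression unit consists of the CMV immediate-early enhancer and promoter (the enhancer wraps around the end of the circular map), followed by a T7 promoter that could allow in vitro transcription, a single fusion open reading frame, and a bovine growth hormone polyadenylation signal. The open reading frame begins with rat APOBEC1 cytidine deaminase, here in the "EE" form carrying R126E and R132E. After a short unannotated gap, presumably a linker, comes Streptococcus pyogenes Cas9, detected as adjoining N- and C-terminal segments. The Cas9 carries D10A, making it a nickase that cuts only one strand, plus the listed NG-variant substitutions; Cas9-NG is generally known for recognising a relaxed NG PAM, which widens the range of targetable sites. No uracil glycosylase inhibitor is annotated. The catalogue lists the insert species as human, although the annotated coding parts are of rat and bacterial origin. Short unannotated stretches flanking the fusion may hold localisation signals, but the record does not state this.
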