Addgene plasmid #163542: pCMV_EE-NG-nCas9
Purpose: Mammalian CG-to-GC base editing
Depositing lab: David Liu. Depositing organization: Broad Institute. Publication: Efficient C*G-to-G*C base editors developed using CRISPRi screens, target-library analysis, and machine learning. Koblan LW, Arbab M, Shen MW, Hussmann JA, Anzalone AV, Doman JL, Newby GA, Yang D, Mok B, Replogle JM, Xu A, Sisley TA, Weissman JS, Adamson B, Liu DR. Nat Biotechnol. 2021 Jun 28. pii: 10.1038/s41587-021-00938-z. doi: 10.1038/s41587-021-00938-z. PubMed 34183861.
Backbone
  Vector backbone: pCMV
  Vector type: Mammalian Expression, CRISPR
Growth in bacteria
  Bacterial resistance: Ampicillin, 100 μg/mL
  Growth temperature: 37°C
  Growth strain: NEB Stable
  Copy number: High Copy
Gene/Insert
  Gene/Insert name: EE-NG-nCas9
  Species: H. sapiens (human)
  Mutation: nCas9 (D10A)EE (R126E, R132E)NG (L111R, D1135V, G1218R, E1219F, A1322R, R1335V, T1337R)
  Cloning method: Gibson Cloning
Terms and licenses: Academic/Nonprofit Terms; Industry Terms: Not Available to Industry
How to cite: pCMV_EE-NG-nCas9 was a gift from David Liu (Addgene plasmid # 163542 ; http://n2t.net/addgene:163542 ; RRID:Addgene_163542)
